>Addgene plasmid #109522 | actc1b-mKate2-Dnm2b-DN | depositor full sequence | sequence record 206459 | Full Sequence
CCACCTAAATTGTAAGCGTTAATATTTTGTTAAAATTCGCGTTAAATTTTTGTTAAATCAGCTCATTTTT
TAACCAATAGGCCGAAATCGGCAAAATCCCTTATAAATCAAAAGAATAGACCGAGATAGGGT
[37 nt withheld, positions 133-169]
AAAGAACGTGGACTCCAACGTCAAAGG
[32 nt withheld, positions 197-228]
GCTGGCTAAGAACTCATCAGCCTCCCCGGTCCATCTACCCACGTACCAATGCACCAATTGGCCACAATGA
CGGCTACTACATGGTGCCATTCCTTCCTCTTTATAGGAATGGAGACTACCTCCTGTCCAACAAGGCTCTT
GGATACGAGTACGCCTACCTGTTGGACCCAGGTCATTGCACAACACCAGAAATGCCCTCTGATCTGCAAA
AGACGTGAATATCTGTTCAGACACCCATATCCACTCTGTTCCACACAGGTCAGAGGTTTGTCCAGGAGTT
CTTGACAGAGGTGTAAAAAGTACTCAAAAATTTTACTCAAGTGAAAGTACAAGTACTTAGGGAAAATTTT
ACTCAATTAAAAGTAAAAGTATCTGGCTAGAATCTTACTTGAGTAAAAGTAAAAAAGTACTCCATTAAAA
TTGTACTTGAGTATTAAGGAAGTAAAAGTAAAAGCAAGAAAGAAAACTAGAGATTCTTGTTTAAGCTTTT
AATCTCAAAAAACATTAAATGAAATGCATACAAGGTTTTATCCTGCTTTAGAACTGTTTGTATTTAATTA
TCAAACTATAAGACAGACAATCTAATGCCAGTACACGCTACTCAAAGTTGTAAAACCTCAGATTTAACTT
CAGTAGAAGCTGATTCTCAAAATTGTTAGTGTCAAGCCTAGCTCTTTTGGGGCTGAAAAGCAATCCTGCA
GTGCTGAAAAGCCTCTCACAGGCAGCCGATGCGGGAAGAGGTGTATTAGTCTTGATAGAGAGGCTGCAAA
TAGCAGGAAACGTGAGCAGAGACTCCCTGGTGTCTGAAACACAGGCCAGATGGGCCCTCGAGCAGGAAAC
AGCTATGACCATGATTACGCCAAGCTATCAACTTTGTATAGAAAAGTTGGCACGCGCAGATTCCGTGTGG
GCCTGGTAATATCTTACCATTTTAAGCTATTTTAAGATTAGGGAAAAAAATTAAATAAAACTACTTTAAA
ATTACTTTCCTTAAAAAGCAACATATTTATTTAGTTTTTGTTTAACTGGCTCAAGATTGTAATATTTTAC
TTTTACATGTTTTTTTTAAGTACCTAAATGTGTTCAAAAGTAAAGTATGTTATTGTTTTTTTTTTTTTAA
TGTTAGCTAAGCTTTAAATTGTAATATATTACTTTTAAAAGTGACTTTTTAAAAATGTAAATAAAAAAGT
AACTATAAATGTGTAATGCATGTTATTTCTGTGGGTTTTTTAATTTTCATCTCAACTGGGCTTACAATTT
TAACATAATAAAAATCAAATCAAATCAAATCAGGCCCTTATTTGTCACATACACTCTTGTATACTGAAAT
AAACTAAATGTTGAGAAAAATTTAAATACACCAAAATAACGCATACCTTTTTTGTAATTACCTAAGTAAA
ACATTTAGTTCCTTTTTTAAGTGACTCAAGATTGTAATCTATTAATTGTAAAAGATAAAACTAGTGATCA
ATCTGACGTGCTTCTATGCAGCCTGTGAGATTAATTGTGATGTTTAATTATTAAACAATTTAAATGGATC
AAACATTTCACATGTGCTTATTGTGTCCAACAAAACCAGCAGAAGCACTTAAAAATATTGCATGACAACA
TGAGTTTTTAATGTAAATTATATATACTTCCTAAACGAAGTTAATCATATTTTCTAAAATAATAATGTCA
TTGAAATATTTAAATAAATGATAANCTTTAGTTGATTCAACATAAAATTGAAAGCAATAAGGACTTTTTT
TTTTTTACAGCGGTGAAGCAAAAGCNTGNAAATAATCATATAAATATAATAAATAAATAAATAAAATAAT
GGTTCTTGGTGCAAATATGAACACTTTAAATAAATATAGAATAAATATGATCAATAAGTCATAACGACGT
GTTTTATGTTGATTATAATTTAAACATGTTTCTAACGCAAGTTTTAAAAACTGTTTTAAAGTATTATTTT
AAGTTATAAGATCAATTTGACTCAACATTTTGTAGTGAAAATATGTTGTGTAAAATTAATATAATATACA
CTATAAAAATGCAAGGTTCCACACAATTCATTCATGTTGTCCCAACACAAATCGATTAAGTTAACAAATA
TATGTGGATTGAACATAAAAAATTAAGTTGTCCCAATGAAATCTCAAGAATTGTGTTGTTTCAGCTCATT
TTAAATAAGTAGTTTTAACAAGTAAAAAATAACATATTTTTGAGTGTGTATATATATATATTTATATATT
ACAAAATATAATAATATAAAATGTAAAAGATATAAACCATGCTACATATATTTAAGAGCTATTTTGCACA
TTACTTTTTTGCAAGCCATTTGAGTGTTTTTTTACAAATATATATTAGCTAAATATACAATATCTTAAAT
ATACAATTAATCAGACATGCAAAAAATGCATTTAACCTACATAAAAATACATGATCAACATATGTTTTAT
GCTGATTACAACTAAATCAAACGTAATGAAATTAATTTATAAAAGCGATTTAAATATGTCAATATTTTAA
GTTAAAATCACTTGAAACCTACTATAAATGAACTTAAATTTAAAAAATCTCCTTTAATTCCAATGCAGCA
CTGTTGTTTTTTCAGCTGAGGACCCCCGGTGCAGATGGTTGGCCCCCGGCCCGCTATTCTAAGGAAGCCT
TTCTTAATTTTAGGGCGGCGCTGCATGCGCTCAGATCAGATTCACGGGTGGAGAGGGTTATTTTCTCTTT
TTTATTTTTTCTTGCCTGCTCATATTTGGGCCTGTGTGAACCCCAGGCTCCGCCTCGGCCCCCAGGAGCC
GCTCTTATTTAAAGGGGATCCTCGCCTTCAGTCTTCGTCCCAGTGGAAGCATCAGTCTTGTGATAACAAC
TTGGTGAGTCCTACAGACCAGCGCTCGACTCTAGGCTTTAAATGCATTGATTTCTCTGGATTAGCTACCG
GGAGAGTTTTAACTTTGCTTATTAGTCTTGTGCTTGAACTGCTAGGTTTAAAGAGGGTTTTCTCTAATGC
ATGCATGAAGCGACAGCTGAAAACCAGAAATAGAGCGTTTGTCCTCCTGTTAAACTCTAGCCTTTCTTTG
GCATTTGTCAGTCCGAGTCTTCAGCTGCCGGCAGGAGATTGGGTTTCAGTAACACTTGCTGAGCACAAAC
TACACGTGCTTCCTTCAGATTTAATTCATTATTAATCATTCTAGATTTAAATGATCTTCTTACTCATTGC
TGATTATTTTAGCCTTGCGGAGCAGATTAAATGAGCACGTGTTTATTAAGATTGATTTAAATATAATTAA
TATTTCACCACTGTAGTTTTAAAATTGCCTTCTAAGTCATGGTTGATTTTTAATAGGTATCGGCTCTAAT
TAGATTACTATTTTGGTTTTTAAATGTTATTTCTATTTCATTTGTAGGCTCGTTTTTAATGTGATTTTAT
TAGATTCTAGTTTTAAAATCATCTTTTAGCCTTACTGAGCAGACTGAATGAACATGTTTCATTAAGATTA
ACTTCATTATAGTTAATTATTTAATCATTCTAGTGGATTATAAATCAGCTCTATTTAAATTGATTGTCGT
GTTTATTTCTATTTGATTTTTGATTATTTTTTAAGGTCGTTTTTATGTGATTTTTCCCCGATTCTAATTT
TAAACTAATTGTTTGATTTTTATATGATTCGACTCTTTTTAAATGAATTGTTTTGCTTTTTTTATTGAGC
ATATATATATATTATACAATTTCAATCAACAATTGTTGTGCTTTTTAAATGTTGTTTCTATTTCATTTCT
AGGGTCGATTTTATTCGATTCTAGTTTTAAAATCGTGATTTCTAACTCCTAACCTTACTGAGCAGACTGA
ATGAACATGTTTCATCAAGATTAACTTCATTATAGTTAATTATTGAATCGGGCTAGTGGTTTATAAATCA
GCTCTATTATAAATTAATTGTCATCATTATTTCTATTTAATTTTTATTATTTTTTTAGGATTATTTTTAA
GGGATTTTTTTCACGTTCTAGTTTTAAACTCAATGCTCATTACTGCTCACCCTTGCTGAGCAGTCTTTCG
TTAAGATTAAATTAATTAATAACCCATTCTAGTTTTAAAACAGTGTCTTAAGGCATAGCTGATATTTTAC
AAGTTTACTATTTAATATATCTCCATTTCTTTTTTTAGGGTCGATTTCATCTGATTTGATTAATTTTTAT
TATCTTCACTAAGCTTTTTGTTCTAGGTTTTATTCTCAGTATTATTACTGTTATATTTGAACTGAATTTC
TCCTCATAGTTTATTCATTTTATTTATTTATTTTTTGTTTATTCGCTATTTTGTATTTTAGTTTTTAATT
AGAAATTTTATTAGAATCGTTTTGAACTAGTTTTTATGCACTCTAACATTAATATTAAATCATAACTATT
ATTTTTATTATAATTTATTTGTGTTTATCTTTTTGTGTAGCTTTCATGTGTTTTTATTTTAGTTTTATTA
TGTTTGCATTGAATTTTTTGGACTAGTTTATATAACGATATACAGAAAAGCCATGACAACAAATGTTTTT
ATAATACCTATTAAGTATAAGCTAATCAGATTTCCACTATTCTGTTCAAAGTTAACATTATTAGCCATTC
TGATGGATCATTTGACATTTGTCATATGTCTTTATGAACACTGCTCTTTCAGATGCCACTTTTAAAGCTG
TTTTTTACAGTAAATGAACGTTTATTATTATGACATTATTTCCTAAGGCCTCTAGAGTACAGCAGGATGT
GGCGTGTGCATTACTGTGTAATTATGCTGACTGTAAATGTGCATTTATAGACTGTCAGCATGTCTGACTG
TGCGCTGTTGTGATTTGTCCTGCACAGACCAAGGCAAGTTTGTACAAAAAAGCAGGCTGCCACCATGGTG
AGCGAGCTGATTAAGGAGAACATGCACATGAAGCTGTACATGGAGGGCACCGTGAACAACCACCACTTCA
AGTGCACATCCGAGGGCGAAGGCAAGCCCTACGAGGGCACCCAGACCATGAGAATCAAGGCGGTCGAGGG
CGGCCCTCTCCCCTTCGCCTTCGACATCCTGGCTACCAGCTTCATGTACGGCAGCAAAACCTTCATCAAC
CACACCCAGGGCATCCCCGACTTCTTTAAGCAGTCCTTCCCCGAGGGCTTCACATGGGAGAGAGTCACCA
CATACGAAGACGGGGGCGTGCTGACCGCTACCCAGGACACCAGCCTCCAGGACGGCTGCCTCATCTACAA
CGTCAAGATCAGAGGGGTGAACTTCCCATCCAACGGCCCTGTGATGCAGAAGAAAACACTCGGCTGGGAG
GCCTCCACCGAGACCCTGTACCCCGCTGACGGCGGCCTGGAAGGCAGAGCCGACATGGCCCTGAAGCTCG
TGGGCGGGGGCCACCTGATCTGCAACTTGAAGACCACATACAGATCCAAGAAACCCGCTAAGAACCTCAA
GATGCCCGGCGTCTACTATGTGGACAGAAGACTGGAAAGAATCAAGGAGGCCGACAAAGAGACCTACGTC
GAGCAGCACGAGGTGGCTGTGGCCAGATACTGCGACCTCCCTAGCAAACTGGGGCACAGAGACCCAGCTT
TCTTGTACAAAGTGGTGGGGAACCGCGGGATGGAGGACTTGATTCCCCTCATTAACAAGCTGCATGACGC
CTTCAGCTCCATCGGCCAGAGCTGCAACCTGGAGCTGCCGCAGATCGCGGTGGTCGGCGTGCAGAGTGCC
GGCGCGACCTCCGTGCTCGAGAACTTCGTGGGAAGGGACTTTCTGCCGAGAGGACCAGGAATCGTCACTC
GCAGGCCTCTGATTCTCCAGCTGGTGAACAGTAAAGCTGAATATGCCGAGTTCCTGCACTGTAAGGGCCG
CAAGTTTGTGGACTTTGACGAGGTTCGGATGGAGATTGAAGCAGAAACAGACCGAATCACTGAATCTAAC
ATTGGAATCTCTGCAGTGCCCATTAACCTGCGCCTTTACTCGCCCAACGTGCTGAATCTGACGCTGATCG
ATCTTCCGGGCATAACGAAGGTGGCGGTGGGTGACCAGCCGCAGGATATCGAGTACCAGATCCGGGATAT
GGTGTTGCAGTTCATCTCCAAAGAGAACTGTCTGATTCTGGCCATCACTCCAGCAAACATGGACCTGACC
AACTCTGACGCTCTCAAGATCAGCAAAGAGGTGGACCCTCATGGTCTGCGCACCATCGGTGTGATCACCA
AACTGGACCTGATGGATGAAGGAACCGACGCCAGAGACATCCTGGAGAACAAGCTGCTGCCGCTGCGCAG
AGGTTATATCGGTGTGGTGAACCGCAGTCAGAAGGACATTGATGGCAGGAAGGACATCCGCGCGGCTCTT
TCTGCTGAGAGGAAGTTCTTCCTGTCCCATCCAGCATACAGACACATAGCAGAGAGAATGGGCACACCGT
ACCTGCAGAAAACACTCAACCAGCAACTGATGAACCACATCCGCGACACACTGCCGGCGCTGCGCAGTAA
ACTGCAGTCTCAGCTGCTGTCGCTGGAGAAAGAGGTGGAGGAGTACAAGAACTTCAAACCAGACGATCCT
GCGCGCAAAACCAAAGCCCTGCTGCAGATGGTCCAGCAGTTCGGTGTGGACTTTGAGAAGCGTATCGGGG
GCTCTGGAGATCAGGTGGACACTCTGGAACTCTCCGGCGGAGCTCGAATAAACCGCATCTTCCACGAGCG
CTTCCCCTTCGAGCTGGTGAAGACGGAGTTTGATGAGAAGGAGTTGCGGAGGGAGATCAGTTACGCCATC
AAGAACATTCACGGAGTCAGGACGGGGCTCTTCACCCCAGATCTGGCCTTCGAGGCCATCGTGAAAAAGC
AGCTGATAAAGCTGAAGGAGCCGTGCCTCAAGTGCATCGACCTGGTCATCCAGGAGCTGATCAACACGGT
CAGGCAGAGCACACTGAAGCTGAAGTTGTATCCTCGGCTGAGAGAAGAGACGGAGAGAATCATCACAATA
TATGTCAGAGAGAGAGAGACCAAAACCAAAGACCAGATGATGCTGCTGATCGATGTCCAGCTCTCCTACA
TCAACACAAACCACGAGGACTTCATCGGATTCGCCAATGCGCAACAGAGCAGCAGAGATGTCACTAAGAA
GCAAGCCGTTCCCAATCAGGTGATCCGCCGTGGTTGGCTGACCATCAACATCAGCATCATGAAGGGCGGC
TCCAAAGACTACTGGTTCGTGCTGACGGCGGAGTCTCTGTCCTGGTACAAGGATGAGGAGGAGAAGGAGA
AGAAGTTCATGCTGCCGCTGGATAACCTGAAGCTGCGGGATGTGGAGAAGAGCTTCATGAGCAACAAACA
CACCTTCGGCATCTTCAACACCGAGCAGAGGAACGTGTATAAAGACCTGCGTCAGATCGAGCTGGCCTGC
GCCACTCAGGAGGATGTGGACAGCTGGAAGGCCTCTTTCCTCAGAGCGGGAGTCTATCCTGAGAAAGACC
AGGTGGAGAACGGGGACGTGTCAGCAGACTTTCTCTCCATGGACCCTCAGCTGGAGCGTCAGGTTGAGAC
CATCAGTAATCTGGTGGACTCGTACATCAGCATCGTCAACAAGAGCATCCGAGACCTGATGCCCAAAACC
ATCATGCACCTGATGATCAACAGCACGAAGGAGTTCATCTACTCGGAGCTGCTGGCGTACCTGTACTCGT
CAGGTGATCAGAACAGTCTGATGGAGGAGTCGGCGGAGCAGGAGCAGCGGCGGGACGAGATGCTCCGCAT
GTACAACGCTCTGAAAGAGGCTCTGAAGATCATCGGGGACGTCAGCACATCCACCTTCACCACACCTGTG
CCCGCGCCGGTGGACGACACCTGGATACACACTGACCCCAGTCCTCCGTCTCAGCGTAAGCCAGCTCCGC
CCACTGTCCGCCCTCCTGCAGTGCGAGGCTCCACCCCCGGTGCTCCAGCCCCACCTTCTCTAAACCCCTC
CCCTGCCTTCGGAGCTCCGCCTGTTCCCTCCAGACCCACCACATTGGAGCCAGCTGTAGCTCCGCCCCCT
TGTGTTCCATCTCGCCCTGCACAGGTCCCGCCCACTGTGCTGCCCGGGATACGCAGTAGGAGGCCTCCAG
CGGCTCCAAACAGGCCCACAATCATCCGTCCGACAGAACCATCTCTGCTGGACTGACAACTTTATTATAC
ATAGTTGATAATTCACTGGCCGTCGTTTTACGGTACCATCGATGATGATCCAGACATGATAAGATACATT
GATGAGTTTGGACAAACCACAACTAGAATGCAGTGAAAAAAATGCTTTATTTGTGAAATTTGTGATGCTA
TTGCTTTATTTGTAACCATTATAAGCTGCAATAAACAAGTTAACAACAACAATTGCATTCATTTTATGTT
TCAGGTTCAGGGGGAGGTGTGGGAGGTTTTTTAAAGCAAGTAAAACCTCTACAAATGTGGTATGGCTGAT
TATGATCCTCTAGATCAGATCTGCGAAGATACGGCCACGGGTGCTCTTGATCCTGTGGCTGATTTTGGAC
TGTGCTGCTCGCAGCTGCTGATGAATCACATACTTCCTCCATTTTCTTCCACTGATTGACTGTTATAATT
TCCCTAATTTCCAGGTCAAGGTGCTGTGCATTGTGGTAATAGATGTGACATGACGTCACTTCCAAAGGAC
CAATGAACATGTCTGACCAATTTCATATAATGTGAAAACGATTTTCATAGGCAGAATAAATAACATTTAA
ATTAAACTGGGCATCAGCGCAATTCAATTGGTTTGGTAATAGCAAGGGAAAATAGAATGAAGTGATCTCC
AAAAAATAAGTACTTTTTGACTGTAAATAAAATTGTAAGGAGTAAAAAGTACTTTTTTTTCTAAAAAAAT
GTAATTAAGTAAAAGTAAAAGTATTGATTTTTAATTGTACTCAAGTAAAGTAAAAATCCCCAAAAATAAT
ACTTAAGTACAGTAATCAAGTAAAATTACTCAAGTACTTTACACCTCTGGTTCTTGACCCCCTACCTTCA
GCAAGCCCAGCAGATCCACTAGTTCTAGAGCGGCCGCCACCGCGGTGGAGCTCCAGCTTTTGTTCCCTTT
AGTGAGGGTTAATTGCGCGCTTGGCGTAATCATGGTCATAGCTGTTTCCTGTGTGAAATTGTTATCCGCT
CACAATTCCACACAACATACGAGCCGGAAGCATAAAGTGTAAAGCCTGGGGTGCCTAATGAGTGAGCTAA
CTCACATTAATTGCGTTGCGCTCACTGCCCGCTTTCCAGTCGGGAAACCTGTCGTGCCAGCTGCATTAAT
GAATCGGCCAACGCGCGGGGAGAGGCGGTTTGCGTATTGGGCGCTCTTCCGCTTCCTCGCTCACTGACTC
GCTGCGCTCGGTCGTTCGGCTGCGGCGAGCGGTATCAGCTCACTCAAAGGCGGTAATACGGTTATCCACA
GAATCAGGGGATAACGCAGGAAAGAACATGTGAGCAAAAGGCCAGCAAAAGGCCAGGAACCGTAAAAAGG
CCGCGTTGCTGGCGTTTTTCCATAGGCTCCGCCCCCCTGACGAGCATCACAAAAATCGACGCTCAAGTCA
GAGGTGGCGAAACCCGACAGGACTATAAAGATACCAGGCGTTTCCCCCTGGAAGCTCCCTCGTGCGCTCT
CCTGTTCCGACCCTGCCGCTTACCGGATACCTGTCCGCCTTTCTCCCTTCGGGAAGCGTGGCGCTTTCTC
ATAGCTCACGCTGTAGGTATCTCAGTTCGGTGTAGGTCGTTCGCTCCAAGCTGGGCTGTGTGCACGAACC
CCCCGTTCAGCCCGACCGCTGCGCCTTATCCGGTAACTATCGTCTTGAGTCCAACCCGGTAAGACACGAC
TTATCGCCACTGGCAGCAGCCACTGGTAACAGGATTAGCAGAGCGAGGTATGTAGGCGGTGCTACAGAGT
TCTTGAAGTGGTGGCCTAACTACGGCTACACTAGAAGGACAGTATTTGGTATCTGCGCTCTGCTGAAGCC
AGTTACCTTCGGAAAAAGAGTTGGTAGCTCTTGATCCGGCAAACAAACCACCGCTGGTAGCGGTGGTTTT
TTTGTTTGCAAGCAGCAGATTACGCGCAGAAAAAAAGGATCTCAAGAAGATCCTTTGATCTTTTCTACGG
GGTCTGACGCTCAGTGGAACGAAAACTCACGTTAAGGGATTTTGGTCATGAGATTATCAAAAAGGATCTT
CACCTAGATCCTTTTAAATTAAAAATGAAGTTTTAAATCAATCTAAAGTATATATGAGTAAACTTGGTCT
GACAGTTACCAATGCTTAATCAGTGAGGCACCTATCTCAGCGATCTGTCTATTTCGTTCATCCATAGTTG
CCTGACTCCCCGTCGTGTAGATAACTACGATACGGGAGGGCTTACCATCTGGCCCCAGTGCTGCAATGAT
ACCGCGAGACCCACGCTCACCGGCTCCAGATTTATCAGCAATAAACCAGCCAGCCGGAAGGGCCGAGCGC
AGAAGTGGTCCTGCAACTTTATCCGCCTCCATCCAGTCTATTAATTGTTGCCGGGAAGCTAGAGTAAGTA
GTTCGCCAGTTAATAGTTTGCGCAACGTTGTTGCCATTGCTACAGGCATCGTGGTGTCACGCTCGTCGTT
TGGTATGGCTTCATTCAGCTCCGGTTCCCAACGATCAAGGCGAGTTACATGATCCCCCATGTTGTGCAAA
AAAGCGGTTAGCTCCTTCGGTCCTCCGATCGTTGTCAGAAGTAAGTTGGCCGCAGTGTTATCACTCATGG
TTATGGCAGCACTGCATAATTCTCTTACTGTCATGCCATCCGTAAGATGCTTTTCTGTGACTGGTGAGTA
CTCAACCAAGTCATTCTGAGAATAGTGTATGCGGCGACCGAGTTGCTCTTGCCCGGCGTCAATACGGGAT
AATACCGCGCCACATAGCAGAACTTTAAAAGTGCTCATCATTGGAAAACGTTCTTCGGGGCGAAAACTCT
CAAGGATCTTACCGCTGTTGAGATCCAGTTCGATGTAACCCACTCGTGCACCCAACTGATCTTCAGCATC
TTTTACTTTCACCAGCGTTTCTGGGTGAGCAAAAACAGGAAGGCAAAATGCCGCAAAAAAGGGAATAAGG
GCGACACGGAAATGTTGAATACTCATACTCTTCCTTTTTCAATATTATTGAAGCATTTATCAGGGTTATT
GTCTCATGAGCGGATACATATTTGAATGTATTTAGAAAAATAAACAAATAGGGGTTCCGCGCACATTTCC
CCGAAAAGTG
Features (pLannotate 1.2.2; 19 found; start..end, strand, type, name):
      7..228     -  rep_origin     M13 ori (fragment) (sequence partly withheld): M13 bacteriophage origin of replication; arrow indicates direction of (+) strand synthesis
    228..515     +  CDS            tyr (fragment) (sequence partly withheld): TYRO_ORYLA - Also known as tyro. Experimental evidence at transcript level: Swiss-Prot protein existence level 2. This is a copper-containing oxidase that functions in the formation of pigments such as melanins and other polyphenolic compounds. From Oryzias latipes (Japanese rice fish) (Japanese killifish).
   1097..1117    +  protein_bind   attB4: mutant version of attB; core recombination site for the Gateway® BP reaction BP Clonase™
   5093..5113    +  protein_bind   attB1: mutant version of attB; core recombination site for the Gateway® BP reaction BP Clonase™
   5123..5818    +  CDS            mKate2: mKate2 is a basic (constitutively fluorescent) red fluorescent protein published in 2009, derived from Entacmaea quadricolor. It is reported to be a rapidly-maturing monomer with moderate acid sensitivity.
   5820..5844    -  protein_bind   attB2: mutant version of attB; recombination site for the Gateway® BP reaction BP Clonase™
   5846..8401    +  CDS            DNM2: DYN2_HUMAN - Also known as DYN2. Experimental evidence at protein level: Swiss-Prot protein existence level 1. Microtubule-associated force-producing protein involved in producing microtubule bundles and able to bind and hydrolyze GTP. Plays a role in the regulation of neuron morphology, axon growth and formation of neuronal growth cones (By similarity). Plays an important role in vesicular trafficking processes, in particular endocytosis (PubMed:33713620). Involved in cytokinesis (PubMed:12498685). Regulates maturation of apoptotic cell corpse-containing phagosomes by recruiting PIK3C3 to the
   8429..8449    +  CDS            lacZα (fragment): LacZα fragment of β-galactosidase; lacZ fragment
   8465..8599    -  polyA_signal   SV40 poly(A) signal: SV40 polyadenylation signal
   8622..8705    -  CDS            large T antigen (fragment): large T antigen from SV40 (simian virus 40)
   9271..9311    -  misc_feature   MCS (fragment): pBluescript multiple cloning site
   9324..9342    -  promoter       T3 promoter: promoter for bacteriophage T3 RNA polymerase
   9385..9407    -  protein_bind   lac operator (fragment): The lac repressor binds to the lac operator to inhibit transcription in E. coli. This inhibition can be relieved by adding lactose or isopropyl-β-D-thiogalactopyranoside (IPTG). lac repressor encoded by lacI
   9411..9441    -  promoter       lac promoter: promoter for the E. coli lac operon
   9456..9477    -  protein_bind   CAP binding site: CAP binding activates transcription in the presence of cAMP. E. coli catabolite activator protein
   9490..9582    -  CDS            lacI (fragment): lac repressor; lacI; The lac repressor binds to the lac operator to inhibit transcription in E. coli. This inhibition can be relieved by adding lactose or isopropyl-β-D-thiogalactopyranoside (IPTG).
   9765..10353   -  rep_origin     ori: high-copy-number ColE1/pMB1/pBR322/pUC origin of replication
  10524..11384   -  CDS            AmpR: β-lactamase; bla; confers resistance to ampicillin, carbenicillin, and related antibiotics
  11385..11489   -  promoter       AmpR promoter: bla
