>Addgene plasmid #109522 | actc1b-mKate2-Dnm2b-DN | addgene full sequence | sequence record 220516 | Addgene NGS Result
GCAAGTTTGTACAAAAAAGCAGGCTGCCACCATGGTGAGCGAGCTGATTAAGGAGAACATGCACATGAAG
CTGTACATGGAGGGCACCGTGAACAACCACCACTTCAAGTGCACATCCGAGGGCGAAGGCAAGCCCTACG
AGGGCACCCAGACCATGAGAATCAAGGCGGTCGAGGGCGGCCCTCTCCCCTTCGCCTTCGACATCCTGGC
TACCAGCTTCATGTACGGCAGCAAAACCTTCATCAACCACACCCAGGGCATCCCCGACTTCTTTAAGCAG
TCCTTCCCCGAGGGCTTCACATGGGAGAGAGTCACCACATACGAAGACGGGGGCGTGCTGACCGCTACCC
AGGACACCAGCCTCCAGGACGGCTGCCTCATCTACAACGTCAAGATCAGAGGGGTGAACTTCCCATCCAA
CGGCCCTGTGATGCAGAAGAAAACACTCGGCTGGGAGGCCTCCACCGAGACCCTGTACCCCGCTGACGGC
GGCCTGGAAGGCAGAGCCGACATGGCCCTGAAGCTCGTGGGCGGGGGCCACCTGATCTGCAACTTGAAGA
CCACATACAGATCCAAGAAACCCGCTAAGAACCTCAAGATGCCCGGCGTCTACTATGTGGACAGAAGACT
GGAAAGAATCAAGGAGGCCGACAAAGAGACCTACGTCGAGCAGCACGAGGTGGCTGTGGCCAGATACTGC
GACCTCCCTAGCAAACTGGGGCACAGAGACCCAGCTTTCTTGTACAAAGTGGTGGGGAACCGCGGGATGG
AGGACTTGATTCCCCTCATTAACAAGCTGCATGACGCCTTCAGCTCCATCGGCCAGAGCTGCAACCTGGA
GCTGCCGCAGATCGCGGTGGTCGGCGTGCAGAGTGCCGGCGCGACCTCCGTGCTCGAGAACTTCGTGGGA
AGGGACTTTCTGCCGAGAGGACCAGGAATCGTCACTCGCAGGCCTCTGATTCTCCAGCTGGTGAACAGTA
AAGCTGAATATGCCGAGTTCCTGCACTGTAAGGGCCGCAAGTTTGTGGACTTTGACGAGGTTCGGATGGA
GATTGAAGCAGAAACAGACCGAATCACTGAATCTAACATTGGAATCTCTGCAGTGCCCATTAACCTGCGC
CTTTACTCGCCCAACGTGCTGAATCTGACGCTGATCGATCTTCCGGGCATAACGAAGGTGGCGGTGGGTG
ACCAGCCGCAGGATATCGAGTACCAGATCCGGGATATGGTGTTGCAGTTCATCTCCAAAGAGAACTGTCT
GATTCTGGCCATCACTCCAGCAAACATGGACCTGACCAACTCTGACGCTCTCAAGATCAGCAAAGAGGTG
GACCCTCATGGTCTGCGCACCATCGGTGTGATCACCAAACTGGACCTGATGGATGAAGGAACCGACGCCA
GAGACATCCTGGAGAACAAGCTGCTGCCGCTGCGCAGAGGTTATATCGGTGTGGTGAACCGCAGTCAGAA
GGACATTGATGGCAGGAAGGACATCCGCGCGGCTCTTTCTGCTGAGAGGAAGTTCTTCCTGTCCCATCCA
GCATACAGACACATAGCAGAGAGAATGGGCACACCGTACCTGCAGAAAACACTCAACCAGCAACTGATGA
ACCACATCCGCGACACACTGCCGGCGCTGCGCAGTAAACTGCAGTCTCAGCTGCTGTCGCTGGAGAAAGA
GGTGGAGGAGTACAAGAACTTCAAACCAGACGATCCTGCGCGCAAAACCAAAGCCCTGCTGCAGATGGTC
CAGCAGTTCGGTGTGGACTTTGAGAAGCGTATAGGGGGCTCTGGAGATCAGGTGGACACTCTGGAACTCT
CCGGCGGAGCTCGAATAAACCGCATCTTCCACGAGCGCTTCCCCTTCGAGCTGGTGAAGACGGAGTTTGA
TGAGAAGGAGTTGCGGAGGGAGATCAGTTACGCCATCAAGAACATTCACGGAGTCAGGACGGGGCTCTTC
ACCCCAGATCTGGCCTTCGAGGCCATCGTGAAAAAGCAGCTGATAAAGCTGAAGGAGCCGTGCCTCAAGT
GCATCGACCTGGTCATCCAGGAGCTGATCAACACGGTCAGGCAGAGCACACTGAAGCTGAAGTTGTATCC
TCGGCTGAGAGAAGAGACGGAGAGAATCATCACAATATATGTCAGAGAGAGAGAGACCAAAACCAAAGAC
CAGATGATGCTGCTGATCGATGTCCAGCTCTCCTACATCAACACAAACCACGAGGACTTCATCGGATTCG
CCAATGCGCAACAGAGCAGCAGAGATGTCACTAAGAAGCAAGCCGTTCCCAATCAGGTGATCCGCCGTGG
TTGGCTGACCATCAACATCAGCATCATGAAGGGCGGCTCCAAAGACTACTGGTTCGTGCTGACGGCGGAG
TCTCTGTCCTGGTACAAGGATGAGGAGGAGAAGGAGAAGAAGTTCATGCTGCCGCTGGATAACCTGAAGC
TGCGGGATGTGGAGAAGAGCTTCATGAGCAACAAACACACCTTCGGCATCTTCAACACCGAGCAGAGGAA
CGTGTATAAAGACCTGCGTCAGATCGAGCTGGCCTGCGCCACTCAGGAGGATGTGGACAGCTGGAAGGCC
TCTTTCCTCAGAGCGGGAGTCTATCCTGAGAAAGACCAGGTGGAGAACGGGGACGTGTCAGCAGACTTTC
TCTCCATGGACCCTCAGCTGGAGCGTCAGGTTGAGACCATCAGTAATCTGGTGGACTCGTACATCAGCAT
CGTCAACAAGAGCATCCGAGACCTGATGCCCAAAACCATCATGCACCTGATGATCAACAGCACGAAGGAG
TTCATCTACTCGGAGCTGCTGGCGTACCTGTACTCGTCAGGTGATCAGAACAGTCTGATGGAGGAGTCGG
CGGAGCAGGAGCAGCGGCGGGACGAGATGCTCCGCATGTACAACGCTCTGAAAGAGGCTCTGAAGATCAT
CGGGGACGTCAGCACATCCACCTTCACCACACCTGTGCCCGCGCCGGTGGACGACACCTGGATACACACT
GACCCCAGTCCTCCGTCTCAGCGTAAGCCAGCTCCGCCCACTGTCCGCCCTCCTGCAGTGCGAGGCTCCA
CCCCCGGTGCTCCAGCCCCACCTTCTCTAAACCCCTCCCCTGCCTTCGGAGCTCCGCCTGTTCCCTCCAG
ACCCACCACATTGGAGCCAGCTGTAGCTCCGCCCCCTTGTGTTCCATCTCGCCCTGCACAGGTCCCGCCC
ACTGTGCTGCCCGGGATACGCAGTAGGAGGCCTCCAGCGGCTCCAAACAGGCCCACAATCATCCGTCCGA
CAGAACCATCTCTGCTGGACTGACAACTTTATTATACATAGTTGATAATTCACTGGCCGTCGTTTTACGG
TACCATCGATGATGATCCAGACATGATAAGATACATTGATGAGTTTGGACAAACCACAACTAGAATGCAG
TGAAAAAAATGCTTTATTTGTGAAATTTGTGATGCTATTGCTTTATTTGTAACCATTATAAGCTGCAATA
AACAAGTTAACAACAACAATTGCATTCATTTTATGTTTCAGGTTCAGGGGGAGGTGTGGGAGGTTTTTTA
AAGCAAGTAAAACCTCTACAAATGTGGTATGGCTGATTATGATCCTCTAGATCAGATCTGCGAAGATACG
GCCACGGGTGCTCTTGATCCTGTGGCTGATTTTGGACTGTGCTGCTCGCAGCTGCTGATGAATCACATAC
TTCCTCCATTTTCTTCCACTGATTGACTGTTATAATTTCCCTAATTTCCAGGTCAAGGTGCTGTGCATTG
TGGTAATAGATGTGACATGACGTCACTTCCAAAGGACCAATGAACATGTCTGACCAATTTCATATAATGT
GAAAACGATTTTCATAGGCAGAATAAATAACATTTAAATTAAACTGGGCATCAGCGCAATTCAATTGGTT
TGGTAATAGCAAGGGAAAATAGAATGAAGTGATCTCCAAAAAATAAGTACTTTTTGACTGTAAATAAAAT
TGTAAGGAGTAAAAAGTACTTTTTTTTCTAAAAAAATGTAATTAAGTAAAAGTAAAAGTATTGATTTTTA
ATTGTACTCAAGTAAAGTAAAAATCCCCAAAAATAATACTTAAGTACAGTAATCAAGTAAAATTACTCAA
GTACTTTACACCTCTGGTTCTTGACCCCCTACCTTCAGCAAGCCCAGCAGATCCACTAGTTCTAGAGCGG
CCGCCACCGCGGTGGAGCTCCAGCTTTTGTTCCCTTTAGTGAGGGTTAATTGCGCGCTTGGCGTAATCAT
GGTCATAGCTGTTTCCTGTGTGAAATTGTTATCCGCTCACAATTCCACACAACATACGAGCCGGAAGCAT
AAAGTGTAAAGCCTGGGGTGCCTAATGAGTGAGCTAACTCACATTAATTGCGTTGCGCTCACTGCCCGCT
TTCCAGTCGGGAAACCTGTCGTGCCAGCTGCATTAATGAATCGGCCAACGCGCGGGGAGAGGCGGTTTGC
GTATTGGGCGCTCTTCCGCTTCCTCGCTCACTGACTCGCTGCGCTCGGTCGTTCGGCTGCGGCGAGCGGT
ATCAGCTCACTCAAAGGCGGTAATACGGTTATCCACAGAATCAGGGGATAACGCAGGAAAGAACATGTGA
GCAAAAGGCCAGCAAAAGGCCAGGAACCGTAAAAAGGCCGCGTTGCTGGCGTTTTTCCATAGGCTCCGCC
CCCCTGACGAGCATCACAAAAATCGACGCTCAAGTCAGAGGTGGCGAAACCCGACAGGACTATAAAGATA
CCAGGCGTTTCCCCCTGGAAGCTCCCTCGTGCGCTCTCCTGTTCCGACCCTGCCGCTTACCGGATACCTG
TCCGCCTTTCTCCCTTCGGGAAGCGTGGCGCTTTCTCATAGCTCACGCTGTAGGTATCTCAGTTCGGTGT
AGGTCGTTCGCTCCAAGCTGGGCTGTGTGCACGAACCCCCCGTTCAGCCCGACCGCTGCGCCTTATCCGG
TAACTATCGTCTTGAGTCCAACCCGGTAAGACACGACTTATCGCCACTGGCAGCAGCCACTGGTAACAGG
ATTAGCAGAGCGAGGTATGTAGGCGGTGCTACAGAGTTCTTGAAGTGGTGGCCTAACTACGGCTACACTA
GAAGAACAGTATTTGGTATCTGCGCTCTGCTGAAGCCAGTTACCTTCGGAAAAAGAGTTGGTAGCTCTTG
ATCCGGCAAACAAACCACCGCTGGTAGCGGTGGTTTTTTTGTTTGCAAGCAGCAGATTACGCGCAGAAAA
AAAGGATCTCAAGAAGATCCTTTGATCTTTTCTACGGGGTCTGACGCTCAGTGGAACGAAAACTCACGTT
AAGGCATTTTGGTCATGAGATTATCAAAAAGGATCTTCACCTAGATCCTTTTAAATTAAAAATGAAGTTT
TAAATCAATCTAAAGTATATATGAGTAAACTTGGTCTGACAGTTACCAATGCTTAATCAGTGAGGCACCT
ATCTCAGCGATCTGTCTATTTCGTTCATCCATAGTTGCCTGACTCCCCGTCGTGTAGATAACTACGATAC
GGGAGGGCTTACCATCTGGCCCCAGTGCTGCAATGATACCGCGAGACCCACGCTCACCGGCTCCAGATTT
ATCAGCAATAAACCAGCCAGCCGGAAGGGCCGAGCGCAGAAGTGGTCCTGCAACTTTATCCGCCTCCATC
CAGTCTATTAATTGTTGCCGGGAAGCTAGAGTAAGTAGTTCGCCAGTTAATAGTTTGCGCAACGTTGTTG
CCATTGCTACAGGCATCGTGGTGTCACGCTCGTCGTTTGGTATGGCTTCATTCAGCTCCGGTTCCCAACG
ATCAAGGCGAGTTACATGATCCCCCATGTTGTGCAAAAAAGCGGTTAGCTCCTTCGGTCCTCCGATCGTT
GTCAGAAGTAAGTTGGCCGCAGTGTTATCACTCATGGTTATGGCAGCACTGCATAATTCTCTTACTGTCA
TGCCATCCGTAAGATGCTTTTCTGTGACTGGTGAGTACTCAACCAAGTCATTCTGAGAATAGTGTATGCG
GCGACCGAGTTGCTCTTGCCCGGCGTCAATACGGGATAATACCGCGCCACATAGCAGAACTTTAAAAGTG
CTCATCATTGGAAAACGTTCTTCGGGGCGAAAACTCTCAAGGATCTTACCGCTGTTGAGATCCAGTTCGA
TGTAACCCACTCGTGCACCCAACTGATCTTCAGCATCTTTTACTTTCACCAGCGTTTCTGGGTGAGCAAA
AACAGGAAGGCAAAATGCCGCAAAAAAGGGAATAAGGGCGACACGGAAATGTTGAATACTCATACTCTTC
CTTTTTCAATATTATTGAAGCATTTATCAGGGTTATTGTCTCATGAGCGGATACATATTTGAATGTATTT
AGAAAAATAAACAAATAGGGGTTCCGCGCACATTTCCCCGAAAAGTGCCACCTAAATTGTAAGCGTTAAT
ATTTTGTTAAAATTCGCGTTAAATTTTTGTTAAATCAGCTCATTTTTTAACCAATAGGCCGAAATCGGCA
AAATCCCTTATAAATCAAAAGAATAGACCGAGATAGGGT
[37 nt withheld, positions 6550-6586]
AAAGAACGTGGACTCCAACGTCAAAGG
[32 nt withheld, positions 6614-6645]
GCTGGCTAAGAACTCATCAGCCTCCCCGGTCCATCTACCCACGTACCAATGCACCAATTGGCCACAATGA
CGGCTACTACATGGTGCCATTCCTTCCTCTTTATAGGAATGGAGACTACCTCCTGTCCAACAATGCTCTT
GGATACGAGTACGCCTACCTGTTGGACCCAGGTCATTGCACAACACCAGAAATGCCCTCTGATCTGCAAA
AGACGTGAATATCTGTTCAGACACCCATATCCACTCTGTTCCACACAGGTCAGAGGTTTGTCCAGGAGTT
CTTGACAGAGGTGTAAAAAGTACTCAAAAATTTTACTCAAGTGAAAGTACAAGTACTTAGGGAAAATTTT
ACTCAATTAAAAGTAAAAGTATCTGGCTAGAATCTTACTTGAGTAAAAGTAAAAAAGTACTCCATTAAAA
TTGTACTTGAGTATTAAGGAAGTAAAAGTAAAAGCAAGAAAGAAAACTAGAGATTCTTGTTTAAGCTTTT
AATCTCAAAAAACATTAAATGAAATGCATACAAGGTTTTATCCTGCTTTAGAACTGTTTGTATTTAATTA
TCAAACTATAAGACAGACAATCTAATGCCAGTACACGCTACTCAAAGTTGTAAAACCTCAGATTTAACTT
CAGTAGAAGCTGATTCTCAAAATTGTTAGTGTCAAGCCTAGCTCTTTTGGGGCTGAAAAGCAATCCTGCA
GTGCTGAAAAGCCTCTCACAGGCAGCCGATGCGGGAAGAGGTGTATTAGTCTTGATAGAGAGGCTGCAAA
TAGCAGGAAACGTGAGCAGAGACTCCCTGGTGTCTGAAACACAGGCCAGATGGGCCCTCGAGCAGGAAAC
AGCTATGACCATGATTACGCCAAGCTATCAACTTTGTATAGAAAAGTTGGCACGCGCAGATTCCGTGTGG
GCCTGGTAATATCTTACCATTTTAAGCTATTTTAAGATTAGGGAAAAAAATTAAATAAAACTACTTTAAA
ATTACTTTCCTTAAAAAGCAACATATTTATTTAGTTTTTGTTTAACTGGCTCAAGATTGTAATATTTTAC
TTTTACATGTTTTTTTAAGTACCTAAATGTGTTCAAAAGTAAAGTATGTTATTGTTTTTTTTTTTTAATG
TTAGCTAAGCTTTAAATTGTAATATATTACTTTTAAAAGTGACTTTTTAAAAATGTAAATAAAAAAGTAA
CTATAAATGTGTAATGCATGTTATTTCTGTGGGTTTTTAATTTTCATCTCAACTGGGCTTACAATTTTAA
CATAATAAAAATCAAATCAAATCAAATCAGGCCCTTATTTGTCACATACACTCTTGTATACTGAAATAAA
CTAAATGTTGAGAAAAATTTAAATACACCAAAATAACGCATACCTTTTTTGTAATTACCTAAGTAAAACA
TTTAGTTCCTTTTTTAAGTGACTCAAGATTGTAATCTATTAATTGTAAAAGATAAAACTAGTGATCAATC
TGACGTGCTTCTATGCAGCCTGTGAGATTAATTGTGATGTTTAATTATTAAACAATTTAAATGGATCAAA
CATTTCACATGTGCTTATTGTGTCCAACAAAACCAGCAGAAGCACTTAAAAATATTGCATGACAACATGA
GTTTTTAATGTAAATTATATATACTTCCTAAACGAAGTTAATCATATTTCTAAAATAATAATGTCATTGA
AATATTTAAATAAATGATAAGCTTTAGTTGATTCAACATAAAATTGAAAGCAATAAGGACTTTTTTTTTT
TACAGCGGTGAAGCAAAAGCATGTAATAATCATATAATATAATAAATAAATAAATAAATAATGGCTCTTG
GTGCAAATATGAACACTTTAAATAAATATAGAATAAATATGATCAATAAGTCATAACGATGTGTTTTATG
TTGATTATAATTTAAACATGTTTCTAACGCAAGTTTTAAAAACTGTTTTAAAGTATTATTTTAAGTTATA
AGATCAATTTGACTCAACATTTTGTAGTGAAAATATGTTGTGTAAAATTAATATAATATACACTATAAAA
ATGCAGGGTTCCACACAATACATTAATGTTGTCCCAACACAAATCGATTAAGTTAACAAATATATGTGGA
TTGAACATAAAAAATTAAGTTGTCCCAATGAAATCTCAAGAATTGTGTTGTTTCAGCTCATTTTAAATAA
GTAGTTTTAACAAGTAAAAAATAACATATTTTTGAGTGTGTATATATATATATTACAAAATATAATAATA
TAAAATGTAAAAGATATAAACCATGCTACATATATTTAAGAGCTATTTTGCACATTACTTTTTTGCAAGC
CATTTTAGTGTTTTTTTTACAAATATATATTAGCTAAATATACAATATCTTAAATATACAATTAATCAGA
CATGCAATTAATGCATTTAACCTACATAAAAATACATGATCAACATATGTTTTATGCTGATTACAACTAA
ATCAAACGTAATGAAATTAATTTATAAAAGCGATTTAAATATGTCAATATTTTAAGTTAAAATCACTTGA
AACCTACTATAAATGAACTTAAATTAAAAAAATCTCCTTTAATTCCAATGCAACAGTGTTGTTTTTTCAG
CTGAGGACCCCCGGTGCAGATGGTTGGCCCCCGGCCCGCTATTCTAAGGAAGCCTTTCTTAATTTTAGGG
CGGCGCTGCATGCGCTCAGATCAGATTCACGGGTGGAGAGGGTTATTTTCTCTTTTTTATTTTTTCTTGC
CTGCTCATATTTGGGCCTGTGTGAACCCCAGGCTCCGCCTCGGCCCCCAGGAGCCGCTCTTATTTAAAGG
GGATCCTCGCCTTCAGTCTTCGTCCCAGTGGAAGCATCAGTCTTGTGATAACAACTTGGTGAGTCCTACA
GACCAGCGCTCGACTCTAGGCTTTAAATGCATTGATTTCTCTGGATTAGCTACCGGGAGAGTTTTAACTT
TGCTTATTAGTCTTGTGCTCGAACTGCTAGGTTTAAAGAGTGTTTTCTCTAATGCATGCATGAAGCGACA
GCTGAAAACCAGAAATAGAGCGTTTGTCCTCCTGTTAAACTCTAGCCTTTCTTTGGCATTTGTCAGTCCG
AGTCTTCAGCTGCCGGCAGGAGATTGGGTTTCAGTAACACTTGCTGAGCACAAACTACACGTGCTTTCTT
CAGATTTAATTCATTATTAATCATTCTAGATTTAAATGATGTTCTTACTCATTGCTGATTATTTTAGCCT
TGCGGAGCAGATTAAATGAGCACGTGTTTCATTAAGATTGATTTAAATATAATTAATATTTCACCACTGT
AGTTTTAAAATTGCCTTCTAAGTCATGGTTGATTTTTAATAGGTATCGGCTCTAATTAGATTACTATTTT
GGTTTTTAAATGTTATTTCTATTTCATTTGTAGGCTCGTTTTTAATGTGATTTTATTAGATTCTAGTTTT
AAAATCATCTCTTAGCCTTAATGAGCAGACTGAATGAACATGTTTCATTAAGATTAACTTCATTATAATG
AATTATTTAATCATTCTAGTGGGTTATAAATCAGCTCTATTTAAATTAATTGTCGTGTTTATTTCTATTT
AATTTTTGATTATTTTTTCAGGGTCGTTTTTATGTGATTTTTTCCCGTTTCTAATTTTAAACTAATTGTT
TGATTTTTATATGATTCGACTCTTTTTAAATGAATTGTTTTGCTTTTTTTATTGAGCATATATATATTAT
ACAATTTCAATCAACAATTGTTGTGCTTTTTAAATGTTGTTTCTATTTCATTTCTAGGGTCGATTTTATT
CGATTCTAGTTTTAAAATCGTGATTTTTAACTTCTAACCTTACTGAGCAGACTGAATGAACATGTTTCAT
CAAGATTAACTTCATTATAGTTAATTATTGAATCGTGCTAGTGGTTTATAAATCAGCTCTATTTAAATTA
ATCATCATCATTATTTCTATTTAATTTTTATTATTTCTTTAGGATTATTTTTATGTGATTTTTTTCACGT
TCTAGTTTTAAACTCAATGCTCATTACTGCTCACCCTTGCTGAGCAGTCTTTCGTTAAGATTAAATTAAT
TAATAACCATTCTAGTTTTAAAACAGTGTCTTAAGGCATAGCTGATATTTTACAAGTTTACTATTTAATA
TATCTCCTTTCTTTTTTTAGGGTCGATTTCATCTGATTTGATTAATTTTTATTATCTTCACTAAGCTTTT
TGTTCTAGGTTTTATTCTCAGTATTATTACTGTTATATTTGAACTGAATTTCTCCTCATAGTTTATTCAT
TTTATTTATTTATTTTTTGTTTATTCGCTATTTTGTATTTTAGTTTTTAATTAGAAATTTTATTAGAATC
GTTTTGAACTAGTTTTTATGCACTCTAACATTAATATTAAATCATAACTATTATTTTTATTATAATTTAT
TTGTGTTTATCTTTTTGTGTAGCTTTCATGTGTTTTTATTTTAGTTTTATTATGTTTGCATTGAATTTTT
TGGACTAGTTTATATAACGATATACAGAAAAGCCATGACAACAAATGTTTTTATAATACCTATTAAGTAT
AAGCTAATCAGATTTCCACTATTCTGTTCAAAGTTAACATTATTAGCCATTCTGATGGATCATTTGACAT
TTGTCATATGTCTTTATGAACACTGCTCTTTCAGATGCCACTTTTAAAGCTGTTTTTTACAGTAAATGAA
CGTTTATTATTATGACATTATTTCCTAAGGCCTCTAGAGTACAGCAGGATGTGGCGTGTGCATTACCGTG
TAATTATGCTGACTGTAAATGTGCATTTATAGACTGTCAGCATGTCTGACTGTGCGCTGTTGTGATTGGT
CCTGCACAGACCAAG
Features (pLannotate 1.2.2; 19 found; start..end, strand, type, name):
      2..22      +  protein_bind   attB1: mutant version of attB; core recombination site for the Gateway® BP reaction BP Clonase™
     32..727     +  CDS            mKate2: mKate2 is a basic (constitutively fluorescent) red fluorescent protein published in 2009, derived from Entacmaea quadricolor. It is reported to be a rapidly-maturing monomer with moderate acid sensitivity.
    729..753     -  protein_bind   attB2: mutant version of attB; recombination site for the Gateway® BP reaction BP Clonase™
    755..3310    +  CDS            DNM2: DYN2_HUMAN - Also known as DYN2. Experimental evidence at protein level: Swiss-Prot protein existence level 1. Microtubule-associated force-producing protein involved in producing microtubule bundles and able to bind and hydrolyze GTP. Plays a role in the regulation of neuron morphology, axon growth and formation of neuronal growth cones (By similarity). Plays an important role in vesicular trafficking processes, in particular endocytosis (PubMed:33713620). Involved in cytokinesis (PubMed:12498685). Regulates maturation of apoptotic cell corpse-containing phagosomes by recruiting PIK3C3 to the
   3338..3358    +  CDS            lacZα (fragment): LacZα fragment of β-galactosidase; lacZ fragment
   3374..3508    -  polyA_signal   SV40 poly(A) signal: SV40 polyadenylation signal
   3531..3614    -  CDS            large T antigen (fragment): large T antigen from SV40 (simian virus 40)
   4180..4220    -  misc_feature   MCS (fragment): pBluescript multiple cloning site
   4233..4251    -  promoter       T3 promoter: promoter for bacteriophage T3 RNA polymerase
   4294..4316    -  protein_bind   lac operator (fragment): The lac repressor binds to the lac operator to inhibit transcription in E. coli. This inhibition can be relieved by adding lactose or isopropyl-β-D-thiogalactopyranoside (IPTG). lac repressor encoded by lacI
   4320..4350    -  promoter       lac promoter: promoter for the E. coli lac operon
   4365..4386    -  protein_bind   CAP binding site: CAP binding activates transcription in the presence of cAMP. E. coli catabolite activator protein
   4399..4491    -  CDS            lacI (fragment): lac repressor; lacI; The lac repressor binds to the lac operator to inhibit transcription in E. coli. This inhibition can be relieved by adding lactose or isopropyl-β-D-thiogalactopyranoside (IPTG).
   4674..5262    -  rep_origin     ori: high-copy-number ColE1/pMB1/pBR322/pUC origin of replication
   5433..6293    -  CDS            AmpR: β-lactamase; bla; confers resistance to ampicillin, carbenicillin, and related antibiotics
   6294..6398    -  promoter       AmpR promoter: bla
   6424..6645    -  rep_origin     M13 ori (fragment) (sequence partly withheld): M13 bacteriophage origin of replication; arrow indicates direction of (+) strand synthesis
   6645..6932    +  CDS            tyr (fragment) (sequence partly withheld): TYRO_ORYLA - Also known as tyro. Experimental evidence at transcript level: Swiss-Prot protein existence level 2. This is a copper-containing oxidase that functions in the formation of pigments such as melanins and other polyphenolic compounds. From Oryzias latipes (Japanese rice fish) (Japanese killifish).
   7514..7534    +  protein_bind   attB4: mutant version of attB; core recombination site for the Gateway® BP reaction BP Clonase™
