[The description below was written by a language model from this plasmid's Addgene catalogue record and pLannotate feature annotations shown in this document.]
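Description:
actc1b-mKate2-Dnm2b-DN is a Gateway-assembled zebrafish expression plasmid, built on the pDEST-actc1b-ccdb-mKate2 destination backbone, that drives muscle-specific production of the red fluorescent protein mKate2 fused to the N-terminus of a dominant-negative form of zebrafish Dynamin2b (dnm2b). It is maintained in E. coli as a high-copy plasmid through a ColE1/pUC-type origin and is selected with ampicillin via the β-lactamase gene. Remnants of a pBluescript-type backbone are also annotated, including a partial M13 origin, lac promoter/operator elements and a T3 promoter.

In both sequence records (about 11.5 kb, differing by a few bases and in their start coordinates) the payload has the same layout. An attB4 site is followed by an unannotated stretch of roughly 4 kb ending at attB1. This position fits the actc1b (muscle actin) promoter named in the construct and backbone, although the annotation tool did not label it. Next come the mKate2 coding sequence, an attB2 site that acts as the linker, and a dynamin coding sequence of about 2.6 kb. The software matched this sequence to human DNM2 by homology, whereas the catalogue identifies it as the zebrafish gene. An SV40 polyadenylation signal lies just downstream, though it is annotated on the opposite strand. The record gives the mutation only as "DN" and does not state the specific amino-acid change. A short fragment matched to medaka tyrosinase sits upstream of attB4, and the record does not explain its role.

The construct is intended for expression in zebrafish skeletal muscle, where the tagged mutant can be seen by red fluorescence while it interferes with dynamin-dependent endocytosis. It was deposited with an in vivo screen examining how endocytic machinery contributes to T-tubule formation.
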