Addgene plasmid #109522: actc1b-mKate2-Dnm2b-DN
Purpose: Muscle specific zebrafish expression of mKate2 fused to dominant negative Dynamin2b
Depositing lab: Rob Parton. Depositing organization: University of Queensland, Institute for Molecular Bioscience. Publication: In vivo cell biological screening identifies an endocytic capture mechanism for T-tubule formation. Hall TE, Martel N, Ariotti N, Xiong Z, Lo HP, Ferguson C, Rae J, Lim YW, Parton RG. Nat Commun. 2020 Jul 24;11(1):3711. doi: 10.1038/s41467-020-17486-w. PubMed 32709891.
Backbone
  Vector backbone: pDEST-actc1b-ccdb-mKate2
  Vector type: Zebrafish plasmids
Growth in bacteria
  Bacterial resistance: Ampicillin, 100 μg/mL
  Growth temperature: 37°C
  Growth strain: DH5alpha
  Copy number: High Copy
Gene/Insert
  Gene/Insert name: Dnm2b
  Species: D. rerio (zebrafish)
  Mutation: DN
  Entrez Gene: dnm2b (a.k.a. dnm2, dnm2l, zgc:77233)
  Tag / fusion protein: mKate2 (N terminal on insert)
  Cloning method: Gateway Cloning
Terms and licenses: Academic/Nonprofit Terms; Industry Terms: Not Available to Industry
How to cite: actc1b-mKate2-Dnm2b-DN was a gift from Rob Parton (Addgene plasmid # 109522 ; http://n2t.net/addgene:109522 ; RRID:Addgene_109522)
